Addgene plasmid #64310: pJexpress414_OmpA171_H-3
Purpose: OmpA redesign hybrid with wild-type strands 1245678
Depositing lab: Timothy Whitehead. Depositing organization: Michigan State University. Publication: Computational redesign of the lipid-facing surface of the outer membrane protein OmpA. Stapleton JA, Whitehead TA, Nanda V. Proc Natl Acad Sci U S A. 2015 Jul 21. pii: 201501836. 10.1073/pnas.1501836112 PubMed 26199411.
Backbone
  Vector backbone: pJexpress414
  Backbone manufacturer: DNA2.0
  Backbone size w/o insert (bp): 4000
  Vector type: Bacterial Expression, Synthetic Biology
Growth in bacteria
  Bacterial resistance: Ampicillin, 100 μg/mL
  Growth temperature: 37°C
  Growth strain: XL1 Blue
  Copy number: High Copy
Gene/Insert
  Gene/Insert name: OmpA_H-3
  Species: Synthetic
  Insert size (bp): 642
  Promoter: T7
  Tag / fusion protein: FlAsH (C terminal on insert); 6His (C terminal on insert)
  Cloning method: Unknown
  Sequencing primers: 5′ pTF 5′-CTCGAAAATAATAAAGGGAAAATCAG-3′; 3′ pTR 5′-TGGTAGTGTGGGGACTC-3′
Terms and licenses: Academic/Nonprofit Terms; Industry Terms: Not Available to Industry
Depositor comments: Amino acid sequence: mkktaiaiavalagfatvaqaapndntWyTgAkLgWsqyhdtgfinnngpthenqLgAgAfGgYqVnpyVgLeLgVdVlgrmpykgsvengaykaqgVqLtAkLgYpitddLdIyTrLgGmVwradtksnvygknhdtgvsPvFaGgVeYaItpeIaTrLeYqWtnnigdYPYDVPDYAtrpdnGmLsLgVsYrfgCCPGCCHHHHHH
How to cite: pJexpress414_OmpA171_H-3 was a gift from Timothy Whitehead (Addgene plasmid # 64310 ; http://n2t.net/addgene:64310 ; RRID:Addgene_64310)
