[The description below was written by a language model from this plasmid's Addgene catalogue record.]
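Description:
pJexpress414_OmpA171_H-3 is a bacterial expression plasmid built on the commercial pJexpress414 backbone (about 4 kb without insert). It is maintained at high copy number in E. coli under ampicillin selection. The record lists no feature table, so the origin of replication and any other backbone elements are not specified beyond these catalogue fields.

The payload is a 642 bp synthetic open reading frame, OmpA_H-3, transcribed from a T7 promoter, so expression depends on a host that supplies T7 RNA polymerase. The insert encodes a variant of the eight-stranded beta-barrel transmembrane domain of the outer membrane protein OmpA (the "171" in the name presumably refers to this truncated domain, although the record does not say so). It comes from a project on computational redesign of the barrel's lipid-facing surface. This construct is a hybrid in which strands 1, 2, 4, 5, 6, 7 and 8 keep the wild-type sequence, implying that only strand 3 carries the redesigned residues. Such hybrids allow the effect of redesigning an individual strand to be separated from that of the fully redesigned protein.

The C terminus carries a FlAsH tag, a tetracysteine motif that binds biarsenical fluorescent dyes for labelling, followed by a 6His tag for metal-affinity purification or detection. The depositor's protein sequence also shows an N-terminal signal peptide for export across the inner membrane and what appears to be an HA epitope placed internally near the C-terminal end of the barrel, although this epitope is not listed among the catalogued tags. The cloning method is not recorded.
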