>Addgene plasmid #64310 | pJexpress414_OmpA171_H-3 | addgene partial sequence | sequence record 114074 | T7 5'-TAATACGACTCACTATAGGG-3'
TTAGGAGATAAAACATATGAAAAAGACCGCAATCGCCATCGCAGTGGCACTGGCTGGTTTCGCTACCGTA
GCGCAGGCCGCGCCGAACGACAACACCTGGTATACTGGTGCTAAACTGGGCTGGTCCCAGTACCACGACA
CTGGTTTCATCAATAATAATGGCCCGACCCACGAGAACCAGCTGGGCGCTGGTGCTTTTGGTGGTTACCA
GGTGAACCCGTACGTTGGCCTGGAGCTGGGCGTTGACGTTCTCGGTCGTATGCCGTACAAAGGCAGCGTT
GAAAACGGTGCATACAAGGCTCAGGGCGTTCAACTGACCGCTAAACTGGGTTACCCGATCACCGACGACC
TGGATATCTATACTCGTCTGGGTGGCATGGTATGGCGTGCAGATACTAAATCCAACGTTTATGGTAAAAA
CCACGATACCGGCGTTTCTCCGGTCTTCGCTGGCGGTGTTGAGTACGCGATCACTCCGGAGATCGCTACC
CGTCTGGAATACCAGTGGACCAACAACATCGGTGACTACCCATACGATGTTCCAGATTACGCGACTCGTC
CGGATAACGGCATGCTGAGCCTGGGTGTTTCCTACCGTTTCGGTTGTTGCCCTGGTTGCTGTCACCATCA
CCACCATCACTAAAAGCTTCCCCCTAGCATAACCCCTTGGGGCCTCTAAACGGGTCTTGAGGGGTTTTTT
GCCCCTGAGACGCGTCAATCGAGTTCGTACCTAAGGGCGACACCCCATAATTAGCCCGGGCGAAAGGCCC
AGTCTTTCGACTGAGCCTTT
